Addgene plasmid #26007: pMLLKA-J72016
Depositing lab: Christopher Anderson. Depositing organization: University of California, Berkeley.
Backbone
  Vector backbone: pMLL-KA
  Backbone size w/o insert (bp): 2646
  Vector type: Synthetic Biology ; 2ab assembly vector
Growth in bacteria
  Bacterial resistance: Ampicillin and Kanamycin, 100 & 50 μg/mL
  Growth temperature: 37°C
  Growth strain: DH5alpha
  Growth instructions: Provided in a pir+ strain (pir116). Grow at 37C
  Copy number: Low Copy
Gene/Insert
  Gene/Insert name: N terminal 6X His tag with RBS (alt names: Bmll56; J72016)
  Insert size (bp): 63
  Cloning method: Restriction Enzyme; 5′ cloning site BglII (not destroyed); 3′ cloning site BamHI (not destroyed)
  Sequencing primers: 5′ gtatcacgaggcagaatttcag
Terms and licenses: Academic/Nonprofit Terms; Industry Terms: Not Available to Industry
Depositor comments: Note that this plasmid needs to be grown in both Kanamycin and Ampicillin
How to cite: pMLLKA-J72016 was a gift from Christopher Anderson (Addgene plasmid # 26007 ; http://n2t.net/addgene:26007 ; RRID:Addgene_26007)
