[The description below was written by a language model from this plasmid's Addgene catalogue record and pLannotate feature annotations shown in this document.]
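Description:
pMLLKA-J72016 is a small bacterial part-carrying plasmid built for synthetic biology, specifically a "2ab assembly" vector based on the pMLL-KA backbone. It replicates from the R6K γ origin, which works only when the π initiator protein is supplied in trans, so it must be kept in a pir+ E. coli host. The record says it is provided in a pir116 strain, although DH5alpha is also listed as the growth strain, and it classes the plasmid as low copy. Two resistance genes are present: AmpR (β-lactamase with its own bla promoter) and KanR (aminoglycoside phosphotransferase). The depositor specifies that selection requires both ampicillin and kanamycin together. This pairing of markers (the "KA" in the backbone name) fits the 2ab scheme, in which combinations of antibiotic markers are used to select correctly joined products.

The payload is a 63 bp basic part, J72016 (also called Bmll56), which encodes a ribosome binding site followed by an N-terminal 6xHis tag. It sits between a 5′ BglII site and a 3′ BamHI site, both retained. These enzymes leave compatible ends, as used in BglBrick-style idempotent assembly, so the part can be fused upstream of a coding sequence to give it translation initiation signals and an affinity purification tag. The automated annotation did not detect the insert itself. It does report attB1 and attB2 Gateway-type recombination sites and a fragment of a putative bacterial terminator near the ends of the sequence record. The catalogue fields do not explain the role of the att sites. No promoter driving the insert is recorded, consistent with its use as a composable part rather than an expression construct.
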