Features (pLannotate 1.2.2; 7 found; start..end, strand, type, name):
    168..192     -  protein_bind   attB2: mutant version of attB; recombination site for the Gateway® BP reaction BP Clonase™
    239..343     +  promoter       AmpR promoter: bla
    344..1204    +  CDS            AmpR: β-lactamase; bla; confers resistance to ampicillin, carbenicillin, and related antibiotics
   1496..2311    +  CDS            KanR: aminoglycoside phosphotransferase; aph(3')-Ia; confers resistance to kanamycin in bacteria or G418 (Geneticin®) in eukaryotes
   2394..2750    +  rep_origin     R6K γ ori: γ replication origin from E. coli plasmid R6K; requires the R6K initiator protein pi for replication
   2812..2836    +  protein_bind   attB1: mutant version of attB; recombination site for the Gateway® BP reaction BP Clonase™
   2860..2897    -  terminator     bacterial terminator (fragment): putative bacterial transcription terminator
>Addgene plasmid #26007 | pMLLKA-J72016 | depositor full sequence | sequence record 12195 | Author sequence
GATCTCTACAACACCTAGCATCTAAGAAGTTACATATGGATTCTCACCATCATCACCATCACGGATCCTA
ACTCGCTCCTCAGGCTTCCTCGCTCACTGACTCGCTGCGCTCGGTCGTTCGGCTGCGGCGAGCGGTATCA
GCTCACTCAAAGGCGGTAATCAATTCGACCCAGCTTTCTTGTACAAAGTGGTTGATCGGATCTCTTAGAC
GTCAGGTGGCACTTTTCGGGGAAATGTGCGCGGAACCCCTATTTGTTTATTTTTCTAAATACATTCAAAT
ATGTATCCGCTCATGAGACAATAACCCTGATAAATGCTTCAATAATATTGAAAAAGGAAGAGTATGAGTA
TTCAACATTTCCGTGTCGCCCTTATTCCCTTTTTTGCGGCATTTTGCCTTCCTGTTTTTGCTCACCCAGA
AACGCTGGTGAAAGTAAAAGATGCAGAGGATCAGTTGGGTGCACGAGTGGGTTACATCGAACTGGATCTC
AACAGCGGTAAGATCCTTGAGAGTTTTCGCCCCGAAGAACGTTTTCCAATGATGAGCACTTTTAAAGTTC
TGCTATGTGGCGCGGTATTATCCCGTATTGACGCCGGGCAAGAGCAACTCGGTCGCCGCATACACTATTC
TCAGAATGACTTGGTTGAGTACTCACCAGTCACAGAAAAGCATCTTACGGATGGCATGACAGTAAGAGAA
TTATGCAGTGCTGCCATAACCATGAGTGATAACACTGCGGCCAACTTACTTCTGACAACGATCGGAGGAC
CGAAGGAGCTAACCGCTTTTTTGCACAACATGGGGGATCATGTAACTCGCCTTGATCGTTGGGAACCGGA
GCTGAATGAAGCCATACCAAACGACGAGCGTGACACCACGATGCCTGTAGCAATGGCAACAACGTTGCGC
AAACTATTAACTGGCGAACTACTTACTCTAGCTTCCCGGCAACAATTAATAGACTGGATGGAGGCGGATA
AAGTTGCAGGACCACTTCTGCGCTCGGCCCTTCCGGCTGGCTGGTTTATTGCTGATAAATCTGGAGCCGG
TGAGCGTGGGTCTCGCGGTATCATTGCAGCACTGGGGCCAGATGGTAAGCCCTCCCGTATCGTAGTTATC
TACACGACGGGGAGTCAGGCAACTATGGATGAACGAAATAGACAGATCGCTGAGATAGGTGCCTCACTGA
TTAAGCATTGGTAACTGTCAGACCAAGTTTACTCATATATACTTTAGATTGATTTAAAACTTCATTTTTA
ATTTAAAAGGATCTAGGTGAAGATCCTTTTTGATAATCGGATCTCTGAAGACTCTCGAGCTGCAGGACTC
ACAGCTCCTCGGATCTGCTGATCCTTCAACTCAGCAAAAGTTCGATTTATTCAACAAAGCCACGTTGTGT
CTCAAAATCTCTGATGTTACATTGCACAAGATAAAAATATATCATCATGAACAATAAAACTGTCTGCTTA
CATAAACAGTAATACAAGGGGTGTTATGAGCCATATTCAACGGGAAACGTCTTGCTCCAGGCCGCGATTA
AATTCCAACATGGATGCTGATTTATATGGGTATAAATGGGCTCGCGATAATGTCGGGCAATCAGGTGCGA
CAATCTATCGATTGTATGGGAAGCCCGATGCGCCAGAGTTGTTTCTGAAACATGGCAAAGGTAGCGTTGC
CAATGATGTTACAGATGAGATGGTCAGACTAAACTGGCTGACGGAATTTATGCCTCTTCCGACCATCAAG
CATTTTATCCGTACTCCTGATGATGCATGGTTACTCACCACTGCGATCCCCGGGAAAACAGCATTCCAGG
TATTAGAAGAATATCCTGATTCAGGTGAAAATATTGTTGATGCGCTGGCAGTGTTCCTGCGCCGGTTGCA
TTCGATTCCTGTTTGTAATTGTCCTTTTAACAGCGATCGCGTATTTCGTCTCGCTCAGGCGCAATCACGA
ATGAATAACGGTTTGGTTGATGCGAGTGATTTTGATGACGAGCGTAATGGCTGGCCTGTTGAACAAGTCT
GGAAAGAAATGCATAAGCTTTTGCCATTCTCACCGGATTCAGTCGTCACTCATGGTGATTTCTCACTTGA
TAACCTTATTTTTGACGAGGGGAAATTAATAGGTTGTATTGATGTTGGACGAGTCGGAATCGCAGACCGA
TACCAGGATCTTGCCATCCTATGGAACTGCCTCGGTGAGTTTTCTCCTTCATTACAGAAACGGCTTTTTC
AAAAATATGGTATTGATAATCCTGATATGAATAAATTGCAGTTTCATTTGATGCTCGATGAGTTTTTCTA
ATCAGAATTGGTTAATTGGTTGTAACACTGGCAGAGCATTACGCTGACTTGACGGGAGGATCTAGCAGTT
CAACCTGTTGATAGTACGTACTAAGCTCTCATGTTTCACGTACTAAGCTCTCATGTTTAACGTACTAAGC
TCTCATGTTTAACGAACTAAACCCTCATGGCTAACGTACTAAGCTCTCATGGCTAACGTACTAAGCTCTC
ATGTTTCACGTACTAAGCTCTCATGTTTGAACAATAAAATTAATATAAATCAGCAACTTAAATAGCCTCT
AAGGTTTTAAGTTTTATAAGAAAAAAAAGAATATATAAGGCTTTTAAAGCTTTTAAGGTTTAACGGTTGT
GGACAACAAGCCAGGGATGTAACGCACTGAGAAGCCCTTAGAGCCTCTCAAAGCAATTTTGAGTGACACA
GGAACACTTAACGGCTGACATGGGAATTAGCCATGGGCCCGTGCGAATCACGGATCTCCCGATCAAGAAT
TGCCATTATCAACAAGTTTGTACAAAAAAGCAGGCTCCGAATTGGTATCACGAGGCAGAATTTCAGATAA
AAAAAATCCTTAGCTTTCGCTAAGGATCTGAAGTGGAATTCATGA
