>Addgene plasmid #26007 | pMLLKA-J72016 | addgene partial sequence | sequence record 32276 | 26007 with Amp-R (5' ATAATACCGCGCCACATAGC 3')
AAACGTTCTTCGGGGCGAAAACTCTCAAGGATCTTACCGCTGTTGAGATCCAGTTCGATGTAACCCACTC
GTGCACCCAACTGATCCTCTGCATCTTTTACTTTCACCAGCGTTTCTGGGTGAGCAAAAACAGGAAGGCA
AAATGCCGCAAAAAAGGGAATAAGGGCGACACGGAAATGTTGAATACTCATACTCTTCCTTTTTCAATAT
TATTGAAGCATTTATCAGGGTTATTGTCTCATGAGCGGATACATATTTGAATGTATTTAGAAAAATAAAC
AAATAGGGGTTCCGCGCACATTTCCCCGAAAAGTGCCACCTGACGTCTAAGAGATCCGATCAACCACTTT
GTACAAGAAAGCTGGGTCGAATTGATTACCGCCTTTGAGTGAGCTGATACCGCTCGCCGCAGCCGAACGA
CCGAGCGCAGCGAGTCAGTGAGCGAGGAAGCCTGAGGAGCGAGTTAGGATCCGTGATGGTGATGATGGTG
AGAATCCATATGTAACTTCTTAGATGCTAGGTGTTGTAGAGATCTCATGAATTCCACTTCAGATCCTTAG
CGAAAGCTAAGGATTTTTTTTATCTGAAATTCTGCCTCGTGATACCAATTCGGAGCCTGCTTTTTTGTAC
AAACTTGTTGATAATGGCAATTCTTGATCGGGAGATCCGTGATTCGCACGGGCCCATGGCTAATTCCCAT
GTCAGCCGTTAAGTGTTCCTGTGTCACTCAAAATTGCTTTGAGAGGCTCTAAGGGCTTCTCAGTGCGTTA
CATCCCTGGCTTGTTGTCCACAACCGTTAAACCTTAAAAGCTTTAAAAGCCTTATATATTC
